>Addgene plasmid #177962 | CoV2-Spike-D614G-Beta | addgene full sequence | sequence record 348261 | Addgene NGS Result
GTGCACTCTCAGTACAATCTGCTCTGATGCCGCATAGTTAAGCCAGTATCTGCTCCCTGCTTGTGTGTTG
GAGGTCGCTGAGTAGTGCGCGAGCAAAATTTAAGCTACAACAAGGCAAGGCTTGACCGACAATTGCATGA
AGAATCTGCTTAGGGTTAGGCGTTTTGCGCTGCTTCGCGATGTACGGGCCAGATATACGCGTTGACATTG
ATTATTGACTAGTTATTAATAGTAATCAATTACGGGGTCATTAGTTCATAGCCCATATATGGAGTTCCGC
GTTACATAACTTACGGTAAATGGCCCGCCTGGCTGACCGCCCAACGACCCCCGCCCATTGACGTCAATAA
TGACGTATGTTCCCATAGTAACGCCAATAGGGACTTTCCATTGACGTCAATGGGTGGAGTATTTACGGTA
AACTGCCCACTTGGCAGTACATCAAGTGTATCATATGCCAAGTACGCCCCCTATTGACGTCAATGACGGT
AAATGGCCCGCCTGGCATTATGCCCAGTACATGACCTTATGGGACTTTCCTACTTGGCAGTACATCTACG
TATTAGTCATCGCTATTACCATGGTGATGCGGTTTTGGCAGTACATCAATGGGCGTGGATAGCGGTTTGA
CTCACGGGGATTTCCAAGTCTCCACCCCATTGACGTCAATGGGAGTTTGTTTTGGCACCAAAATCAACGG
GACTTTCCAAAATGTCGTAACAACTCCGCCCCATTGACGCAAATGGGCGGTAGGCGTGTACGGTGGGAGG
TCTATATAAGCAGAGCTCTCTGGCTAACTAGAGAACCCACTGCTTACTGGCTTATCGAAATTAATACGAC
TCACTATAGGGAGACCCAAGCTGGCTAGCATGTTTGTCTTCCTGGTCCTGCTGCCTCTGGTCTCGTCTCA
GTGCGTGAACCTGACTACTAGAACCCAGCTGCCTCCTGCCTATACTAACTCCTTCACCCGCGGCGTGTAC
TACCCAGACAAGGTGTTCCGCAGCTCCGTGCTGCACTCCACCCAGGATCTGTTCCTGCCCTTCTTCAGCA
ACGTGACCTGGTTCCACGCCATCCACGTGAGCGGCACCAATGGCACCAAGCGGTTCGACAATCCCGTGCT
GCCATTCAACGATGGCGTGTACTTCGCCTCCACCGAGAAGAGCAACATCATCCGCGGCTGGATCTTCGGC
ACCACCCTGGACTCCAAGACCCAGAGCCTGCTGATCGTGAACAATGCCACCAACGTGGTCATCAAGGTGT
GCGAGTTCCAGTTCTGCAATGATCCATTCCTGGGCGTGTACTACCACAAGAACAATAAGTCCTGGATGGA
GAGCGAGTTCCGCGTGTACAGCTCCGCCAACAATTGCACCTTCGAGTACGTGTCCCAGCCCTTCCTGATG
GACCTGGAGGGCAAGCAGGGCAATTTCAAGAACCTGCGCGAGTTCGTGTTCAAGAATATCGATGGCTACT
TCAAGATCTACTCCAAGCACACCCCCATCAACCTGGTGCGCGACCTGCCACAGGGCTTCAGCGCCCTGGA
GCCACTGGTGGATCTGCCAATCGGCATCAACATCACCAGGTTCCAGACCCTGCTGGCCCTGCACCGCAGC
TACCTGACCCCAGGCGACAGCTCCAGCGGATGGACCGCTGGAGCTGCTGCCTACTACGTGGGCTACCTGC
AGCCCCGCACCTTCCTGCTGAAGTACAACGAGAATGGCACCATCACCGACGCCGTGGATTGCGCCCTGGA
TCCACTGTCCGAGACAAAGTGCACCCTGAAGAGCTTCACCGTGGAGAAGGGCATCTACCAGACCTCCAAT
TTCCGCGTGCAGCCAACCGAGAGCATCGTGCGCTTCCCCAATATCACCAACCTGTGCCCATTCGGCGAGG
TGTTCAACGCTACCAGGTTCGCCAGCGTGTACGCTTGGAATCGCAAGCGCATCTCCAACTGCGTGGCCGA
CTACAGCGTGCTGTACAACTCCGCCAGCTTCTCCACCTTCAAGTGCTACGGCGTGTCCCCCACCAAGCTG
AATGATCTGTGCTTCACCAACGTGTACGCCGATAGCTTCGTGATCAGGGGCGACGAGGTGCGCCAGATCG
CTCCAGGACAGACCGGCAACATCGCTGACTACAATTACAAGCTGCCCGACGATTTCACCGGCTGCGTGAT
CGCCTGGAACTCCAACAATCTGGATAGCAAAGTGGGCGGCAACTACAATTACCTGTACCGCCTGTTCCGC
AAGTCCAATCTGAAGCCATTCGAGCGCGACATCTCCACCGAGATCTACCAGGCTGGAAGCACCCCATGCA
ATGGAGTGAAGGGCTTCAACTGCTACTTCCCCCTGCAGAGCTACGGCTTCCAGCCAACCTACGGAGTGGG
ATACCAGCCATACAGGGTGGTGGTGCTGTCCTTCGAGCTGCTGCACGCTCCAGCTACCGTGTGCGGACCA
AAGAAGAGCACCAATCTGGTGAAGAACAAGTGCGTGAACTTCAATTTCAACGGCCTGACCGGAACCGGCG
TGCTGACCGAGTCCAACAAGAAGTTCCTGCCATTCCAGCAGTTCGGAAGGGACATCGCTGATACCACCGA
CGCCGTGCGCGACCCACAGACCCTGGAGATCCTGGATATCACCCCATGCTCCTTCGGCGGCGTGAGCGTG
ATCACCCCAGGAACCAATACCAGCAACCAGGTGGCCGTGCTGTACCAGGGCGTGAATTGCACCGAGGTGC
CAGTGGCTATCCACGCTGATCAGCTGACCCCAACCTGGCGCGTGTACAGCACCGGATCCAACGTGTTCCA
GACCCGCGCCGGATGCCTGATCGGAGCTGAGCACGTGAACAATTCCTACGAGTGCGACATCCCAATCGGA
GCTGGAATCTGCGCCAGCTACCAGACCCAGACCAACTCCCCAAGGAGGGCTCGCAGCGTGGCCAGCCAGT
CCATCATCGCCTACACCATGTCCCTGGGCGCCGAGAATAGCGTGGCCTACAGCAACAATTCCATCGCCAT
CCCAACCAACTTCACCATCTCCGTGACCACCGAGATCCTGCCCGTGTCCATGACCAAGACCAGCGTGGAC
TGCACCATGTACATCTGCGGCGATTCCACCGAGTGCAGCAACCTGCTGCTGCAGTACGGCAGCTTCTGCA
CCCAGCTGAATCGCGCCCTGACCGGAATCGCTGTGGAGCAGGATAAGAACACCCAGGAGGTGTTCGCCCA
GGTGAAGCAGATCTACAAGACCCCCCCAATCAAGGACTTCGGCGGCTTCAATTTCAGCCAGATCCTGCCC
GATCCAAGCAAGCCCTCCAAGCGCAGCTTCATCGAGGACCTGCTGTTCAACAAGGTGACCCTGGCCGATG
CCGGCTTCATCAAGCAGTACGGCGATTGCCTGGGCGACATCGCTGCCCGCGACCTGATCTGCGCCCAGAA
GTTCAATGGCCTGACCGTGCTGCCACCACTGCTGACCGATGAGATGATCGCTCAGTACACCTCCGCCCTG
CTGGCCGGAACCATCACCAGCGGATGGACCTTCGGCGCTGGAGCCGCCCTGCAGATCCCCTTCGCCATGC
AGATGGCCTACCGCTTCAACGGCATCGGCGTGACCCAGAATGTGCTGTACGAGAACCAGAAGCTGATCGC
CAATCAGTTCAACTCCGCCATCGGCAAGATCCAGGACTCCCTGTCCAGCACCGCCAGCGCCCTGGGCAAG
CTGCAGGATGTGGTGAATCAGAACGCCCAGGCCCTGAATACCCTGGTGAAGCAGCTGTCCAGCAACTTCG
GCGCCATCTCCAGCGTGCTGAATGATATCCTGAGCCGCCTGGACAAGGTGGAGGCTGAGGTGCAGATCGA
TAGGCTGATCACCGGCCGCCTGCAGTCCCTGCAGACCTACGTGACCCAGCAGCTGATCAGGGCTGCTGAG
ATCAGGGCCAGCGCCAATCTGGCTGCTACCAAGATGTCCGAGTGCGTGCTGGGACAGAGCAAGAGGGTGG
ACTTCTGCGGCAAGGGCTACCACCTGATGTCCTTCCCACAGAGCGCCCCACACGGAGTGGTGTTCCTGCA
CGTGACCTACGTGCCAGCCCAGGAGAAGAACTTCACCACCGCTCCAGCTATCTGCCACGATGGCAAGGCT
CACTTCCCACGCGAGGGCGTGTTCGTGTCCAACGGCACCCACTGGTTCGTGACCCAGCGCAATTTCTACG
AGCCCCAGATCATCACCACCGACAATACCTTCGTGAGCGGCAACTGCGACGTGGTCATCGGAATCGTGAA
CAATACCGTGTACGATCCCCTGCAGCCAGAGCTGGACTCCTTCAAGGAGGAGCTGGATAAGTACTTCAAG
AATCACACCAGCCCCGACGTGGATCTGGGCGACATCTCCGGCATCAATGCCAGCGTGGTGAACATCCAGA
AGGAGATCGACCGCCTGAACGAGGTGGCCAAGAATCTGAACGAGTCCCTGATCGATCTGCAGGAGCTGGG
CAAGTACGAGCAGTACATCAAGTGGCCATGGTACATCTGGCTGGGCTTCATCGCCGGCCTGATCGCCATC
GTGATGGTGACCATCATGCTGTGCTGCATGACCTCCTGCTGCAGCTGCCTGAAGGGCTGCTGCTCCTGCG
GCAGCTGCTGCAAGTTCGATGAGGACGATAGCGAGCCCGTGCTGAAGGGCGTCAAACTGCACTATACATA
GCTCGAGTCTAGAGGGCCCGTTTAAACCCGCTGATCAGCCTCGACTGTGCCTTCTAGTTGCCAGCCATCT
GTTGTTTGCCCCTCCCCCGTGCCTTCCTTGACCCTGGAAGGTGCCACTCCCACTGTCCTTTCCTAATAAA
ATGAGGAAATTGCATCGCATTGTCTGAGTAGGTGTCATTCTATTCTGGGGGGTGGGGTGGGGCAGGACAG
CAAGGGGGAGGATTGGGAAGACAATAGCAGGCATGCTGGGGATGCGGTGGGCTCTATGGCTTCTGAGGCG
GAAAGAACCAGCTGGGGCTCTAGGGGGTATCCCC
[124 nt withheld, positions 5005-5128]
C
[91 nt withheld, positions 5130-5220]
A
[49 nt withheld, positions 5222-5270]
CCTTTGACGTTGGAGTCCACGTTCTTT
[37 nt withheld, positions 5298-5334]
ACCCTATCTCGGTCTATTCTTTTGATTTATAAGGGATTTTGCCGATTTCGGCCTATTGGTTAAAAAATGA
GCTGATTTAACAAAAATTTAACGCGAATTAATTCTGTGGAATGTGTGTCAGTTAGGGTGTGGAAAGTCCC
CAGGCTCCCCAGCAGGCAGAAGTATGCAAAGCATGCATCTCAATTAGTCAGCAACCAGGTGTGGAAAGTC
CCCAGGCTCCCCAGCAGGCAGAAGTATGCAAAGCATGCATCTCAATTAGTCAGCAACCATAGTCCCGCCC
CTAACTCCGCCCATCCCGCCCCTAACTCCGCCCAGTTCCGCCCATTCTCCGCCCCATGGCTGACTAATTT
TTTTTATTTATGCAGAGGCCGAGGCCGCCTCTGCCTCTGAGCTATTCCAGAAGTAGTGAGGAGGCTTTTT
TGGAGGCCTAGGCTTTTGCAAAAAGCTCCCGGGAGCTTGTATATCCATTTTCGGATCTGATCAAGAGACA
GGATGAGGATCGTTTCGCATGATTGAACAAGATGGATTGCACGCAGGTTCTCCGGCCGCTTGGGTGGAGA
GGCTATTCGGCTATGACTGGGCACAACAGACAATCGGCTGCTCTGATGCCGCCGTGTTCCGGCTGTCAGC
GCAGGGGCGCCCGGTTCTTTTTGTCAAGACCGACCTGTCCGGTGCCCTGAATGAACTGCAGGACGAGGCA
GCGCGGCTATCGTGGCTGGCCACGACGGGCGTTCCTTGCGCAGCTGTGCTCGACGTTGTCACTGAAGCGG
GAAGGGACTGGCTGCTATTGGGCGAAGTGCCGGGGCAGGATCTCCTGTCATCTCACCTTGCTCCTGCCGA
GAAAGTATCCATCATGGCTGATGCAATGCGGCGGCTGCATACGCTTGATCCGGCTACCTGCCCATTCGAC
CACCAAGCGAAACATCGCATCGAGCGAGCACGTACTCGGATGGAAGCCGGTCTTGTCGATCAGGATGATC
TGGACGAAGAGCATCAGGGGCTCGCGCCAGCCGAACTGTTCGCCAGGCTCAAGGCGCGCATGCCCGACGG
CGAGGATCTCGTCGTGACCCATGGCGATGCCTGCTTGCCGAATATCATGGTGGAAAATGGCCGCTTTTCT
GGATTCATCGACTGTGGCCGGCTGGGTGTGGCGGACCGCTATCAGGACATAGCGTTGGCTACCCGTGATA
TTGCTGAAGAGCTTGGCGGCGAATGGGCTGACCGCTTCCTCGTGCTTTACGGTATCGCCGCTCCCGATTC
GCAGCGCATCGCCTTCTATCGCCTTCTTGACGAGTTCTTCTGAGCGGGACTCTGGGGTTCGAAATGACCG
ACCAAGCGACGCCCAACCTGCCATCACGAGATTTCGATTCCACCGCCGCCTTCTATGAAAGGTTGGGCTT
CGGAATCGTTTTCCGGGACGCCGGCTGGATGATCCTCCAGCGCGGGGATCTCATGCTGGAGTTCTTCGCC
CACCCCAACTTGTTTATTGCAGCTTATAATGGTTACAAATAAAGCAATAGCATCACAAATTTCACAAATA
AAGCATTTTTTTCACTGCATTCTAGTTGTGGTTTGTCCAAACTCATCAATGTATCTTATCATGTCTGTAT
ACCGTCGACCTCTAGCTAGAGCTTGGCGTAATCATGGTCATAGCTGTTTCCTGTGTGAAATTGTTATCCG
CTCACAATTCCACACAACATACGAGCCGGAAGCATAAAGTGTAAAGCCTGGGGTGCCTAATGAGTGAGCT
AACTCACATTAATTGCGTTGCGCTCACTGCCCGCTTTCCAGTCGGGAAACCTGTCGTGCCAGCTGCATTA
ATGAATCGGCCAACGCGCGGGGAGAGGCGGTTTGCGTATTGGGCGCTCTTCCGCTTCCTCGCTCACTGAC
TCGCTGCGCTCGGTCGTTCGGCTGCGGCGAGCGGTATCAGCTCACTCAAAGGCGGTAATACGGTTATCCA
CAGAATCAGGGGATAACGCAGGAAAGAACATGTGAGCAAAAGGCCAGCAAAAGGCCAGGAACCGTAAAAA
GGCCGCGTTGCTGGCGTTTTTCCATAGGCTCCGCCCCCCTGACGAGCATCACAAAAATCGACGCTCAAGT
CAGAGGTGGCGAAACCCGACAGGACTATAAAGATACCAGGCGTTTCCCCCTGGAAGCTCCCTCGTGCGCT
CTCCTGTTCCGACCCTGCCGCTTACCGGATACCTGTCCGCCTTTCTCCCTTCGGGAAGCGTGGCGCTTTC
TCATAGCTCACGCTGTAGGTATCTCAGTTCGGTGTAGGTCGTTCGCTCCAAGCTGGGCTGTGTGCACGAA
CCCCCCGTTCAGCCCGACCGCTGCGCCTTATCCGGTAACTATCGTCTTGAGTCCAACCCGGTAAGACACG
ACTTATCGCCACTGGCAGCAGCCACTGGTAACAGGATTAGCAGAGCGAGGTATGTAGGCGGTGCTACAGA
GTTCTTGAAGTGGTGGCCTAACTACGGCTACACTAGAAGAACAGTATTTGGTATCTGCGCTCTGCTGAAG
CCAGTTACCTTCGGAAAAAGAGTTGGTAGCTCTTGATCCGGCAAACAAACCACCGCTGGTAGCGGTGGTT
TTTTTGTTTGCAAGCAGCAGATTACGCGCAGAAAAAAAGGATCTCAAGAAGATCCTTTGATCTTTTCTAC
GGGGTCTGACGCTCAGTGGAACGAAAACTCACGTTAAGGGATTTTGGTCATGAGATTATCAAAAAGGATC
TTCACCTAGATCCTTTTAAATTAAAAATGAAGTTTTAAATCAATCTAAAGTATATATGAGTAAACTTGGT
CTGACAGTTACCAATGCTTAATCAGTGAGGCACCTATCTCAGCGATCTGTCTATTTCGTTCATCCATAGT
TGCCTGACTCCCCGTCGTGTAGATAACTACGATACGGGAGGGCTTACCATCTGGCCCCAGTGCTGCAATG
ATACCGCGAGACCCACGCTCACCGGCTCCAGATTTATCAGCAATAAACCAGCCAGCCGGAAGGGCCGAGC
GCAGAAGTGGTCCTGCAACTTTATCCGCCTCCATCCAGTCTATTAATTGTTGCCGGGAAGCTAGAGTAAG
TAGTTCGCCAGTTAATAGTTTGCGCAACGTTGTTGCCATTGCTACAGGCATCGTGGTGTCACGCTCGTCG
TTTGGTATGGCTTCATTCAGCTCCGGTTCCCAACGATCAAGGCGAGTTACATGATCCCCCATGTTGTGCA
AAAAAGCGGTTAGCTCCTTCGGTCCTCCGATCGTTGTCAGAAGTAAGTTGGCCGCAGTGTTATCACTCAT
GGTTATGGCAGCACTGCATAATTCTCTTACTGTCATGCCATCCGTAAGATGCTTTTCTGTGACTGGTGAG
TACTCAACCAAGTCATTCTGAGAATAGTGTATGCGGCGACCGAGTTGCTCTTGCCCGGCGTCAATACGGG
ATAATACCGCGCCACATAGCAGAACTTTAAAAGTGCTCATCATTGGAAAACGTTCTTCGGGGCGAAAACT
CTCAAGGATCTTACCGCTGTTGAGATCCAGTTCGATGTAACCCACTCGTGCACCCAACTGATCTTCAGCA
TCTTTTACTTTCACCAGCGTTTCTGGGTGAGCAAAAACAGGAAGGCAAAATGCCGCAAAAAAGGGAATAA
GGGCGACACGGAAATGTTGAATACTCATACTCTTCCTTTTTCAATATTATTGAAGCATTTATCAGGGTTA
TTGTCTCATGAGCGGATACATATTTGAATGTATTTAGAAAAATAAACAAATAGGGGTTCCGCGCACATTT
CCCCGAAAAGTGCCACCTGACGTCGACGGATCGGGAGATCTCCCGATCCCCTATG
Features (pLannotate 1.2.2; 20 found; start..end, strand, type, name):
    204..583     +  enhancer       CMV enhancer: human cytomegalovirus immediate early enhancer
    584..787     +  promoter       CMV promoter: human cytomegalovirus (CMV) immediate early promoter
    783..816     +  LTR            5' LTR (truncated) (fragment): truncated 5' long terminal repeat (LTR) from HIV-1
    832..850     +  promoter       T7 promoter: promoter for bacteriophage T7 RNA polymerase
    870..4688    +  CDS            S: SPIKE_SARS2 - Experimental evidence at protein level: Swiss-Prot protein existence level 1. [Spike glycoprotein]: May down-regulate host tetherin (BST2) by lysosomal degradation, thereby counteracting its antiviral activity. From Severe acute respiratory syndrome coronavirus 2 (2019-nCoV) (SARS-CoV-2).
   4735..4959    +  polyA_signal   bGH poly(A) signal: bovine growth hormone polyadenylation signal
   4963..4984    +  promoter       SV40 promoter (fragment): SV40 enhancer and early promoter
   5005..5433    +  rep_origin     f1 ori (sequence partly withheld): f1 bacteriophage origin of replication; arrow indicates direction of (+) strand synthesis
   5447..5776    +  promoter       SV40 promoter: SV40 enhancer and early promoter
   5843..6634    +  CDS            neo: KKA2_KLEPN - Also known as kan, nptII. Experimental evidence at protein level: Swiss-Prot protein existence level 1. Resistance to kanamycin, neomycin, paromomycin, ribostamycin, butirosin and gentamicin B. From Klebsiella pneumoniae.
   6658..6816    +  CDS            ble (fragment): BLE_KLEPN - Experimental evidence at protein level: Swiss-Prot protein existence level 1. Binding protein with a strong affinity to the bleomycin family of antibiotics. Binds to CL990; an antimitotic-antibiotic compound. From Klebsiella pneumoniae.
   6811..6932    +  polyA_signal   SV40 poly(A) signal: SV40 polyadenylation signal
   7005..7021    -  protein_bind   lac operator: The lac repressor binds to the lac operator to inhibit transcription in E. coli. This inhibition can be relieved by adding lactose or isopropyl-β-D-thiogalactopyranoside (IPTG). lac repressor encoded by lacI
   7029..7059    -  promoter       lac promoter: promoter for the E. coli lac operon
   7074..7095    -  protein_bind   CAP binding site: CAP binding activates transcription in the presence of cAMP. E. coli catabolite activator protein
   7108..7200    -  CDS            lacI (fragment): lac repressor; lacI; The lac repressor binds to the lac operator to inhibit transcription in E. coli. This inhibition can be relieved by adding lactose or isopropyl-β-D-thiogalactopyranoside (IPTG).
   7383..7971    -  rep_origin     ori: high-copy-number ColE1/pMB1/pBR322/pUC origin of replication
   8142..9002    -  CDS            AmpR: β-lactamase; bla; confers resistance to ampicillin, carbenicillin, and related antibiotics
   9003..9107    -  promoter       AmpR promoter: bla
   9166..49      -  misc_feature   bom (fragment) (across the origin): basis of mobility region from pBR322
