[The description below was written by a language model from this plasmid's Addgene catalogue record and pLannotate feature annotations shown in this document.]
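Description:
CoV2-Spike-D614G-Beta is a pcDNA3.1-based mammalian expression plasmid of about 9.2 kb for transient production of a codon-optimized SARS-CoV-2 spike glycoprotein carrying the Beta-associated substitutions K417N, E484K and N501Y together with D614G. It was made by Gibson cloning from a parental CoV2-Spike-D614G plasmid. In E. coli it replicates from a high-copy ColE1/pUC-type origin and is selected with ampicillin through the bla (AmpR) gene and its own promoter. An f1 origin is also present, a standard backbone element that allows single-stranded DNA production.

The spike open reading frame, annotated as a roughly 3.8 kb CDS matching the full-length S protein, sits downstream of the human cytomegalovirus immediate-early enhancer and promoter and is terminated by the bovine growth hormone polyadenylation signal, giving strong constitutive expression in transfected mammalian cells. A T7 promoter lies between the CMV promoter and the insert and could be used for in vitro transcription or as a sequencing primer site. No epitope tag or reporter is annotated. A second cassette, with the SV40 early promoter driving the neomycin phosphotransferase gene followed by an SV40 poly(A) signal, allows G418 selection of stable cells, although the stated purpose is transient expression. The short hits called as an HIV-1 LTR fragment, ble, lacI and bom, along with the lac promoter/operator region, appear to be backbone remnants or annotation artefacts rather than functional parts.

The associated publication concerns the transmission, infectivity and neutralization of spike variants. Spike expression plasmids of this type are commonly used for pseudotyping viral particles or displaying spike on cells in entry and antibody neutralization assays, but the record does not state a specific application.
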