Addgene plasmid #177962: CoV2-Spike-D614G-Beta
Purpose: Transient mammalian expression of codon optimized SARS-CoV-2 Spike protein (Beta: K417N, E484K, N501Y, D614G)
Depositing lab: Melanie Ott. Publication: Transmission, infectivity, and neutralization of a spike L452R SARS-CoV-2 variant. Deng X, Garcia-Knight MA, Khalid MM, Servellita V, Wang C, Morris MK, Sotomayor-Gonzalez A, Glasner DR, Reyes KR, Gliwa AS, Reddy NP, Sanchez San Martin C, Federman S, Cheng J, Balcerek J, Taylor J, Streithorst JA, Miller S, Sreekumar B, Chen PY, Schulze-Gahmen U, Taha TY, Hayashi JM, Simoneau CR, Kumar GR, McMahon S, Lidsky PV, Xiao Y, Hemarajata P, Green NM, Espinosa A, Kath C, Haw M, Bell J, Hacker JK, Hanson C, Wadford DA, Anaya C, Ferguson D, Frankino PA, Shivram H, Lareau LF, Wyman SK, Ott M, Andino R, Chiu CY. Cell. 2021 Jun 24;184(13):3426-3437.e8. doi: 10.1016/j.cell.2021.04.025. Epub 2021 Apr 20. PubMed 33991487.
Backbone
  Vector backbone: pcDNA3.1
  Vector type: Mammalian Expression
Growth in bacteria
  Bacterial resistance: Ampicillin, 100 μg/mL
  Growth temperature: 37°C
  Growth strain: DH5alpha
  Copy number: High Copy
Gene/Insert
  Gene/Insert name: SARS-CoV-2 Spike protein (Beta: K417N, E484K, N501Y, D614G)
  Species: Other
  Mutation: K417N, E484K, N501Y, D614G
  Entrez Gene: S (a.k.a. GU280_gp02, spike glycoprotein)
  Cloning method: Gibson Cloning
Resource information
  A portion of this plasmid was derived from a plasmid made by: Modified from CoV2-Spike-D614G from Jennifer Doudna (Addgene plasmid # 177960)
Terms and licenses: Academic/Nonprofit Terms; Industry Terms: Not Available to Industry
Depositor comments: Please visit https://www.biorxiv.org/content/10.1101/2021.08.05.455082v1 for bioRxv preprint.
How to cite: CoV2-Spike-D614G-Beta was a gift from Melanie Ott (Addgene plasmid # 177962 ; http://n2t.net/addgene:177962 ; RRID:Addgene_177962)
